>Addgene plasmid #232443 | pTXB1-pA-DddA11_NT | addgene full sequence | sequence record 461590 | Addgene NGS Result
ATACACTCCGCTATCGCTACGTGACTGGGTCATGGCTGCGCCCCGACACCCGCCAACACCCGCTGACGCG
CCCTGACGGGCTTGTCTGCTCCCGGCATCCGCTTACAGACAAGCTGTGACCGTCTCCGGGAGCTGCATGT
GTCAGAGGTTTTCACCGTCATCACCGAAACGCGCGAGGCAGCTGCGGTAAAGCTCATCAGCGTGGTCGTG
CAGCGATTCACAGATGTCTGCCTGTTCATCCGCGTCCAGCTCGTTGAGTTTCTCCAGAAGCGTTAATGTC
TGGCTTCTGATAAAGCGGGCCATGTTAAGGGCGGTTTTTTCCTGTTTGGTCACTGATGCCTCCGTGTAAG
GGGGATTTCTGTTCATGGGGGTAATGATACCGATGAAACGAGAGAGGATGCTCACGATACGGGTTACTGA
TGATGAACATGCCCGGTTACTGGAACGTTGTGAGGGTAAACAACTGGCGGTATGGATGCGGCGGGACCAG
AGAAAAATCACTCAGGGTCAATGCCAGCCGAACGCCAGCAAGACGTAGCCCAGCGCGTCGGCCGCCATGC
CGGCGATAATGGCCTGCTTCTCGCCGAAACGTTTGGTGGCGGGACCAGTGACGAAGGCTTGAGCGAGGGC
GTGCAAGATTCCGAATACCGCAAGCGACAGGCCGATCATCGTCGCGCTCCAGCGAAAGCGGTCCTCGCCG
AAAATGACCCAGAGCGCTGCCGGCACCTGTCCTACGAGTTGCATGATAAAGAAGACAGTCATAAGTGCGG
CGACGATAGTCATGCCCCGCGCCCACCGGAAGGAGCTGACTGGGTTGAAGGCTCTCAAGGGCATCGGTCG
AGATCCCGGTGCCTAATGAGTGAGCTAACTTACATTAATTGCGTTGCGCTCACTGCCCGCTTTCCAGTCG
GGAAACCTGTCGTGCCAGCTGCATTAATGAATCGGCCAACGCGCGGGGAGAGGCGGTTTGCGTATTGGGC
GCCAGGGTGGTTTTTCTTTTCACCAGTGAGACGGGCAACAGCTGATTGCCCTTCACCGCCTGGCCCTGAG
AGAGTTGCAGCAAGCGGTCCACGCTGGTTTGCCCCAGCAGGCGAAAATCCTGTTTGATGGTGGTTAACGG
CGGGATATAACATGAGCTGTCTTCGGTATCGTCGTATCCCACTACCGAGATATCCGCACCAACGCGCAGC
CCGGACTCGGTAATGGCGCGCATTGCGCCCAGCGCCATCTGATCGTTGGCAACCAGCATCGCAGTGGGAA
CGATGCCCTCATTCAGCATTTGCATGGTTTGTTGAAAACCGGACATGGCACTCCAGTCGCCTTCCCGTTC
CGCTATCGGCTGAATTTGATTGCGAGTGAGATATTTATGCCAGCCAGCCAGACGCAGACGCGCCGAGACA
GAACTTAATGGGCCCGCTAACAGCGCGATTTGCTGGTGACCCAATGCGACCAGATGCTCCACGCCCAGTC
GCGTACCGTCTTCATGGGAGAAAATAATACTGTTGATGGGTGTCTGGTCAGAGACATCAAGAAATAACGC
CGGAACATTAGTGCAGGCAGCTTCCACAGCAATGGCATCCTGGTCATCCAGCGGATAGTTAATGATCAGC
CCACTGACGCGTTGCGCGAGAAGATTGTGCACCGCCGCTTTACAGGCTTCGACGCCGCTTCGTTCTACCA
TCGACACCACCACGCTGGCACCCAGTTGATCGGCGCGAGATTTAATCGCCGCGACAATTTGCGACGGCGC
GTGCAGGGCCAGACTGGAGGTGGCAACGCCAATCAGCAACGACTGTTTGCCCGCCAGTTGTTGTGCCACG
CGGTTGGGAATGTAATTCAGCTCCGCCATCGCCGCTTCCACTTTTTCCCGCGTTTTCGCAGAAACGTGGC
TGGCCTGGTTCACCACGCGGGAAACGGTCTGATAAGAGACACCGGCATACTCTGCGACATCGTATAACGT
TACTGGTTTCACATTCACCACCCTGAATTGACTCTCTTCCGGGCGCTATCATGCCATACCGCGAAAGGTT
TTGCGCCATTCGATGGTGTCCGGGATCTCGACGCTCTCCCTTATGCGACTCCTGCATTAGGAAGCAGCCC
AGTAGTAGGTTGAGGCCGTTGAGCACCGCCGCCGCAAGGAATGGTGCATGCCGGCATGCCGCCCTTTCGT
CTTCAAGAATTAATTCCCAATTCCCCAGGCATCAAATAAAACGAAAGGCTCAGTCGAAAGACTGGGCCTT
TCGTTTTATCTGTTGTTTGTCGGTGAACGCTCTCCTGAGTAGGACAAATCCGCCGGGAGCGGATTTGAAC
GTTGCGAAGCAACGGCCCGGAGGGTGGCGGGCAGGACGCCCGCCATAAACTGCCAGGAATTAATTCCCCA
GGCATCAAATAAAACGAAAGGCTCAGTCGAAAGACTGGGCCTTTCGTTTTATCTGTTGTTTGTCGGTGAA
CGCTCTCCTGAGTAGGACAAATCCGCCGGGAGCGGATTTGAACGTTGCGAAGCAACGGCCCGGAGGGTGG
CGGGCAGGACGCCCGCCATAAACTGCCAGGAATTAATTCCCCAGGCATCAAATAAAACGAAAGGCTCAGT
CGAAAGACTGGGCCTTTCGTTTTATCTGTTGTTTGTCGGTGAACGCTCTCCTGAGTAGGACAAATCCGCC
GGGAGCGGATTTGAACGTTGCGAAGCAACGGCCCGGAGGGTGGCGGGCAGGACGCCCGCCATAAACTGCC
AGGAATTAATTCCCCAGGCATCAAATAAAACGAAAGGCTCAGTCGAAAGACTGGGCCTTTCGTTTTATCT
GTTGTTTGTCGGTGAACGCTCTCCTGAGTAGGACAAATCCGCCGGGAGCGGATTTGAACGTTGCGAAGCA
ACGGCCCGGAGGGTGGCGGGCAGGACGCCCGCCATAAACTGCCAGGAATTAATTCCCCAGGCATCAAATA
AAACGAAAGGCTCAGTCGAAAGACTGGGCCTTTCGTTTTATCTGTTGTTTGTCGGTGAACGCTCTCCTGA
GTAGGACAAATCCGCCGGGAGCGGATTTGAACGTTGCGAAGCAACGGCCCGGAGGGTGGCGGGCAGGACG
CCCGCCATAAACTGCCAGGAATTGGGGATCGGAATTAATTCCCGGTTTAAACCGGGGATCTCGATCCCGC
GAAATTAATACGACTCACTATAGGGGAATTGTGAGCGGATAACAATTCCCCTCTAGAAATAATTTTGTTT
AACTTTAAGAAGGAGATATACCATGGGTGATTACAAGGATCACGATGGCGATTACAAGGATCACGATATC
GATTACAAGGATGATGATGATAAGATGACCATGATTACGCCAAGCTTAAAAGATGACCCAAGCCAAAGTG
CTAACCTATTGTCAGAAGCTAAAAAGTTAAATGAATCTCAAGCACCGAAAGCGGATAACAAATTCAACAA
AGAACAACAAAATGCTTTCTATGAAATCTTACATTTACCTAACTTAAACGAAGAACAACGCAATGGTTTC
ATCCAAAGCCTAAAAGATGACCCAAGCCAAAGCGCTAACCTTTTAGCAGAAGCTAAAAAGCTAAATGATG
CTCAAGCACCAAAAGCTGACAACAAATTCAACAAAGAACAACAAAATGCTTTCTATGAAATTTTACATTT
ACCTAACTTAACTGAAGAACAACGTAACGGCTTCATCCAAAGCCTTAAAGACGATCCTTCAGTGAGCAAA
GAAATTTTAGCAGAAGCTAAAAAGCTAAACGATGCTCAAGCACCAAAAGATGACGATAAAGAATTCGGTG
GCGGTGGCTCTGGCGGTGGTGGGAGTGGAGGTGGGGGATCAGGAGGAGGCGGTTCCCATATGGGATCTTA
CGCTTTAGGACCGTATCAGATCAGTGCCCCTCAACTGCCAGCGTACAACGGTCAAACCGTTGGAACGTTT
TACTATGTGAATGATGCGGGGGGTCTTGAGAGCAAAGTATTTATTAGCGGAGGCCCCACTCCCTACCCAA
ATTATGTAAGCGCCGGACACGTTGAGGGTCAGTCCGCACTTTTTATGCGCGACAACGGAATCAGTGAGGG
GCTGGTGTTCCATAACAATCCAAAAGGGACTTGTGGATTCTGCGTTAATATGATTGAAACCCTTCTGCCA
GAAAACGCTAAGATGACAGTGGTGCCCCCAGAAGGGTGCATCACGGGAGATGCACTAGTTGCCCTACCCG
AGGGCGAGTCGGTACGCATCGCCGACATCGTGCCGGGTGCGCGGCCCAACAGTGACAACGCCATCGACCT
GAAAGTCCTTGACCGGCATGGCAATCCCGTGCTCGCCGACCGGCTGTTCCACTCCGGCGAGCATCCGGTG
TACACGGTGCGTACGGTCGAAGGTCTGCGTGTGACGGGCACCGCGAACCACCCGTTGTTGTGTTTGGTCG
ACGTCGCCGGGGTGCCGACCCTGCTGTGGAAGCTGATCGACGAAATCAAGCCGGGCGATTACGCGGTGAT
TCAACGCAGCGCATTCAGCGTCGACTGTGCAGGTTTTGCCCGCGGGAAACCCGAATTTGCGCCCACAACC
TACACAGTCGGCGTCCCTGGACTGGTGCGTTTCTTGGAAGCACACCACCGAGACCCGGACGCCCAAGCTA
TCGCCGACGAGCTGACCGACGGGCGGTTCTACTACGCGAAAGTCGCCAGTGTCACCGACGCCGGCGTGCA
GCCGGTGTATAGCCTTCGTGTCGACACGGCAGACCACGCGTTTATCACGAACGGGTTCGTCAGCCACGCT
ACTGGCCTCACCGGTCTGAACTCAGGCCTCACGACAAATCCTGGTGTATCCGCTTGGCAGGTCAACACAG
CTTATACTGCGGGACAATTGGTCACATATAACGGCAAGACGTATAAATGTTTGCAGCCCCACACCTCCTT
GGCAGGATGGGAACCATCCAACGTTCCTGCCTTGTGGCAGCTTCAATGACTGCAGGAAGGGGATCCGGCT
GCTAACAAAGCCCGAAAGGAAGCTGAGTTGGCTGCTGCCACCGCTGAGCAATAACTAGCATAACCCCTTG
GGGCCTCTAAACGGGTCTTGAGGGGTTTTTTGCTGAAAGGAGGAACTATATCCGGATAACTACGTCAGGT
GGCACTTTTCGGGGAAATGTGCGCGGAACCCCTATTTGTTTATTTTTCTAAATACATTCAAATATGTATC
CGCTCATGAGACAATAACCCTGATAAATGCTTCAATAATATTGAAAAAGGAAGAGTATGAGTATTCAACA
TTTCCGTGTCGCCCTTATTCCCTTTTTTGCGGCATTTTGCCTTCCTGTTTTTGCTCACCCAGAAACGCTG
GTGAAAGTAAAAGATGCTGAAGATCAGTTGGGTGCACGAGTGGGTTACATCGAACTGGATCTCAACAGCG
GTAAGATCCTTGAGAGTTTTCGCCCCGAAGAACGTTTCCCAATGATGAGCACTTTTAAAGTTCTGCTATG
TGGCGCGGTATTATCCCGTGTTGACGCCGGGCAAGAGCAACTCGGTCGCCGCATACACTATTCTCAGAAT
GACTTGGTTGAGTACTCACCAGTCACAGAAAAGCATCTTACGGATGGCATGACAGTAAGAGAATTATGCA
GTGCTGCCATAACCATGAGTGATAACACTGCGGCCAACTTACTTCTGACAACGATCGGAGGACCGAAGGA
GCTAACCGCTTTTTTGCACAACATGGGGGATCATGTAACTCGCCTTGATCGTTGGGAACCGGAGCTGAAT
GAAGCCATACCAAACGACGAGCGTGACACCACGATGCCTGTAGCAATGGCAACAACGTTGCGCAAACTAT
TAACTGGCGAACTACTTACTCTAGCTTCCCGGCAACAATTAATAGACTGGATGGAGGCGGATAAAGTTGC
AGGACCACTTCTGCGCTCGGCCCTTCCGGCTGGCTGGTTTATTGCTGATAAATCTGGAGCCGGTGAGCGT
GGGTCTCGCGGTATCATTGCAGCACTGGGGCCAGATGGTAAGCCCTCCCGTATCGTAGTTATCTACACGA
CGGGGAGTCAGGCAACTATGGATGAACGAAATAGACAGATCGCTGAGATAGGTGCCTCACTGATTAAGCA
TTGGTAACTGTCAGACCAAGTTTACTCATATATACTTTAGATTGATT
[38 nt withheld, positions 6138-6175]
A
[37 nt withheld, positions 6177-6213]
ATTTTGTTAAAATTCGCGTTAAATTTTTGTTAAATCAGCTCATTTTTTAACCAATAGGCCGAAATCGGCA
AAATCCCTTATAAATCAAAAGAATAGCCCGAGATAGGGT
[37 nt withheld, positions 6323-6359]
AAAGAACGTGGACTCCAACGTCAAAGG
[141 nt withheld, positions 6387-6527]
G
[125 nt withheld, positions 6529-6653]
AAAGGATCTAGGTGAAGATCCTTTTTGATAATCTCATGACCAAAATCCCTTAACGTGAGTTTTCGTTCCA
CTGAGCGTCAGACCCCGTAGAAAAGATCAAAGGATCTTCTTGAGATCCTTTTTTTCTGCGCGTAATCTGC
TGCTTGCAAACAAAAAAACCACCGCTACCAGCGGTGGTTTGTTTGCCGGATCAAGAGCTACCAACTCTTT
TTCCGAAGGTAACTGGCTTCAGCAGAGCGCAGATACCAAATACTGTCCTTCTAGTGTAGCCGTAGTTAGG
CCACCACTTCAAGAACTCTGTAGCACCGCCTACATACCTCGCTCTGCTAATCCTGTTACCAGTGGCTGCT
GCCAGTGGCGATAAGTCGTGTCTTACCGGGTTGGACTCAAGACGATAGTTACCGGATAAGGCGCAGCGGT
CGGGCTGAACGGGGGGTTCGTGCACACAGCCCAGCTTGGAGCGAACGACCTACACCGAACTGAGATACCT
ACAGCGTGAGCTATGAGAAAGCGCCACGCTTCCCGAAGGGAGAAAGGCGGACAGGTATCCGGTAAGCGGC
AGGGTCGGAACAGGAGAGCGCACGAGGGAGCTTCCAGGGGGAAACGCCTGGTATCTTTATAGTCCTGTCG
GGTTTCGCCACCTCTGACTTGAGCGTCGATTTTTGTGATGCTCGTCAGGGGGGCGGAGCCTATGGAAAAA
CGCCAGCAACGCGGCCTTTTTACGGTTCCTGGCCTTTTGCTGGCCTTTTGCTCACATGTTCTTTCCTGCG
TTATCCCCTGATTCTGTGGATAACCGTATTACCGCCTTTGAGTGAGCTGATACCGCTCGCCGCAGCCGAA
CGACCGAGCGCAGCGAGTCAGTGAGCGAGGAAGCTATGGTGCACTCTCAGTACAATCTGCTCTGATGCCG
CATAGTTAAGCCAGT
Features (pLannotate 1.2.2; 27 found; start..end, strand, type, name):
    142..333     -  CDS            rop: Rop protein, which maintains plasmids at low copy number; rop
    374..484     +  CDS            mbeC (fragment): MBEC_ECOLX - Experimental evidence at protein level: Swiss-Prot protein existence level 1. Required for efficient mobilization of ColE1 plasmid and is thus essential to promote the specific transfer of the plasmid during conjugation. Probably functions by inducing DNA bending, helping the MbeA relaxase to melt the DNA around the nic site and cleave the phosphodiester bond. Binds specifically double-stranded DNA (dsDNA) containing the ColE1 oriT but does not recognize the inverted repeat (IR). From Escherichia coli.
    519..841     -  CDS            TcR (fragment): tetracycline efflux protein; tet; confers resistance to tetracycline
    856..877     -  protein_bind   CAP binding site: CAP binding activates transcription in the presence of cAMP. E. coli catabolite activator protein
    890..1972    -  CDS            lacI: lac repressor; lacI; The lac repressor binds to the lac operator to inhibit transcription in E. coli. This inhibition can be relieved by adding lactose or isopropyl-β-D-thiogalactopyranoside (IPTG).
   1973..2050    -  promoter       lacI promoter: lacI
   2058..2151    -  CDS            TcR (fragment): tetracycline efflux protein; tet; confers resistance to tetracycline
   2203..2289    +  terminator     rrnB T1 terminator: Escherichia coli rrnB; transcription terminator T1 from the E. coli rrnB gene
   2386..2472    +  terminator     rrnB T1 terminator: Escherichia coli rrnB; transcription terminator T1 from the E. coli rrnB gene
   2569..2655    +  terminator     rrnB T1 terminator: Escherichia coli rrnB; transcription terminator T1 from the E. coli rrnB gene
   2752..2838    +  terminator     rrnB T1 terminator: Escherichia coli rrnB; transcription terminator T1 from the E. coli rrnB gene
   2935..3021    +  terminator     rrnB T1 terminator: Escherichia coli rrnB; transcription terminator T1 from the E. coli rrnB gene
   3156..3174    +  promoter       T7 promoter: promoter for bacteriophage T7 RNA polymerase
   3175..3199    +  protein_bind   lac operator: The lac repressor binds to the lac operator to inhibit transcription in E. coli. This inhibition can be relieved by adding lactose or isopropyl-β-D-thiogalactopyranoside (IPTG). lac repressor encoded by lacI
   3214..3236    +  RBS            RBS: efficient ribosome binding site from bacteriophage T7 gene 10 (Olins and Rangwala, 1989)
   3291..3314    +  CDS            2xFLAG (fragment): two tandem FLAG® epitope tags
   3333..3758    +  CDS            protein A: immunoglobulin binding domains of Staphylocuccus aureus protein A
   3867..4172    +  CDS            dddA (fragment): DDDA_BURC1 - Experimental evidence at protein level: Swiss-Prot protein existence level 1. Toxic component of a toxin-immunity protein module, which functions as a cellular contact-dependent growth inhibition (CDI) system. CDI modules allow bacteria to communicate with and inhibit the growth of closely related neighboring bacteria in a contact-dependent fashion. Bacteria that have this module inhibit or kill bacteria without it, giving them a growth advantage. Probably specifically inhibited by cognate immunity protein DddI (Probable). The C-terminal 163 residue fragment has double-stranded DN
   4167..4760    +  CDS            Mxe GyrA intein: modified GyrA intein (Southworth et al., 1999); Mycobacterium xenopi gyrA; N-terminal cleavage of this intein can be induced by thiols.
   4791..4946    +  CDS            CBD: chitin binding domain from chitinase A1 (Watanabe et al., 1994); Bacillus circulans chiA
   4968..5017    +  CDS            SET1 (fragment): solubility-enhancement tag derived from T7 phage gene 10B
   5025..5072    +  terminator     T7 terminator: transcription terminator for bacteriophage T7 RNA polymerase
   5132..5236    +  promoter       AmpR promoter: bla
   5237..6097    +  CDS            AmpR: β-lactamase; bla; confers resistance to ampicillin, carbenicillin, and related antibiotics
   6139..6652    -  rep_origin     M13 ori (sequence partly withheld): M13 bacteriophage origin of replication; arrow indicates direction of (+) strand synthesis
   6763..7351    +  rep_origin     ori: high-copy-number ColE1/pMB1/pBR322/pUC origin of replication
   7528..40      -  misc_feature   bom (fragment) (across the origin): basis of mobility region from pBR322
