[The description below was written by a language model from this plasmid's Addgene catalogue record and pLannotate feature annotations shown in this document.]
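Description:
pTXB1-pA-DddA11_NT is a 7.6 kb bacterial expression plasmid built on the pTXB1 intein-fusion backbone and designed to produce a recombinant protein A–DddA fusion in E. coli. It replicates from a ColE1/pMB1-type origin and also carries the rop gene, which generally keeps copy number low, although the record lists copy number as unknown. Selection is through the β-lactamase (AmpR) gene with ampicillin. An M13 phage origin, a bom fragment and remnants of the tetracycline resistance gene are also annotated as backbone sequence.

The expression cassette is driven by a T7 promoter followed by a lac operator and the T7 gene 10 ribosome binding site. A plasmid-borne lacI gene provides repression that IPTG relieves in hosts supplying T7 RNA polymerase. Five tandem rrnB T1 terminators lie upstream of the promoter and presumably insulate the cassette from read-through transcription, which is useful given that DddA is a bacterial toxin.

The open reading frame begins with a FLAG-type epitope fragment. It continues with the immunoglobulin-binding domains of Staphylococcus aureus protein A and then a fragment of the Burkholderia DddA double-stranded DNA cytidine deaminase. The name suggests this is the N-terminal portion of the DddA11 variant, but the record does not define the split position or mutations. The fusion runs directly into the Mxe GyrA intein and a chitin binding domain, so it can be captured on chitin resin and released by thiol-induced intein cleavage. A T7 terminator closes the unit.

According to the depositor, the purified protein is a reagent for D&Dseq, a single-cell method for molecular footprinting of transcription factor–DNA interactions. In this method, the protein A moiety would presumably tether the deaminase to antibody-bound targets.
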