Addgene plasmid #232443: pTXB1-pA-DddA11_NT
Purpose: ProteinA-DddA11_NT for D&Dseq (sc TFs molecular footprint)
Depositing lab: Ivan Raimondi. Depositing organization: Cornell University. Publication: Single-cell mapping of regulatory DNA:Protein interactions. Chi WY, Yoon SH, Mekerishvili L, Ganesan S, Potenski C, Izzo F, Landau D, Raimondi I. bioRxiv [Preprint]. 2025 Jan 2:2024.12.31.630903. doi: 10.1101/2024.12.31.630903. PubMed 39803441.
Backbone
  Vector backbone: pTXBI
Growth in bacteria
  Bacterial resistance: Ampicillin, 100 μg/mL
  Growth temperature: 37°C
  Growth strain: DH5alpha
  Copy number: Unknown
Gene/Insert
  Gene/Insert name: pA-DddA_NT
Terms and licenses: Academic/Nonprofit Terms; Industry Terms: Not Available to Industry
Depositor comments: Please visit https://doi.org/10.1101/2024.12.31.630903 for bioRxiv preprint.
How to cite: pTXB1-pA-DddA11_NT was a gift from Ivan Raimondi (Addgene plasmid # 232443 ; http://n2t.net/addgene:232443 ; RRID:Addgene_232443)
